Addgene plasmid #172694: pCZGY405
Purpose: Punc-25-mcherry::rab-3 Expresses Red-tagged synapses specifically in C. elegans GABAergic motor neurons
Depositing lab: Yishi Jin. Depositing organization: University of California, San Diego (UCSD). Publication: Microtubule-dependent ribosome localization in C. elegans neurons. Noma K, Goncharov A, Ellisman MH, Jin Y. Elife. 2017 Aug 2;6. pii: e26376. doi: 10.7554/eLife.26376. PubMed 28767038.
Backbone
  Vector backbone: Gateway final clone
  Vector type: Worm Expression
Growth in bacteria
  Bacterial resistance: Ampicillin, 100 μg/mL
  Growth temperature: 37°C
  Growth strain: DH5alpha
  Copy number: Unknown
Gene/Insert
  Gene/Insert name: rab-3
  Species: C. elegans (nematode)
  Entrez Gene: rab-3 (a.k.a. CELE_C18A3.6)
  Tag / fusion protein: Punc-25 (N terminal on insert); mcherry (C terminal on insert)
Terms and licenses: Academic/Nonprofit Terms; Industry Terms: Not Available to Industry
Depositor comments: Please note that the Addgene NGS sequence differs from the depositor's annotated sequence. These differences do not affect plasmid function.
How to cite: pCZGY405 was a gift from Yishi Jin (Addgene plasmid # 172694 ; http://n2t.net/addgene:172694 ; RRID:Addgene_172694)
