[The description below was written by a language model from this plasmid's Addgene catalogue record and pLannotate feature annotations shown in this document.]
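Description:
pCZGY405 is a C. elegans expression plasmid of about 6.3 kb, listed as a Gateway final (expression) clone. It carries an mCherry::RAB-3 fusion intended for expression from the unc-25 promoter. In E. coli it is maintained through a high-copy ColE1/pUC-type origin and selected with ampicillin via the β-lactamase gene. Remnants of a pBluescript/pBR322-style backbone are also annotated, including lac promoter and operator elements and fragments of rop, bom and lacI, and these play no role in the worm.

The payload lies between attB1 and attB2 recombination sites, the scars left by Gateway cloning. It consists of an mCherry coding sequence immediately followed by the C. elegans rab-3 coding sequence. The feature table therefore places the red fluorescent protein at the N-terminus of RAB-3, which matches the name "mcherry::rab-3". The catalogue field instead lists mCherry as a C-terminal tag and enters Punc-25 as a tag rather than as a promoter. The unc-25 promoter is not annotated in the feature table. An unannotated stretch of roughly 1.3 kb just upstream of attB1 is where it would be expected, but the record does not confirm this. No 3' UTR is annotated either, although a short aex-5 fragment is called downstream of attB2.

RAB-3 is a small GTPase associated with synaptic vesicles, so the fusion serves as a red presynaptic marker. Expression from the unc-25 promoter restricts it to GABAergic motor neurons, which allows synapse position and distribution to be imaged in transgenic worms. The depositor notes that the sequenced plasmid differs from their annotated sequence and that these differences do not affect function.
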