Features (pLannotate 1.2.2; 15 found; start..end, strand, type, name):
      1..22      +  protein_bind   CAP binding site: CAP binding activates transcription in the presence of cAMP. E. coli catabolite activator protein
     37..67      +  promoter       lac promoter: promoter for the E. coli lac operon
     75..91      +  protein_bind   lac operator: The lac repressor binds to the lac operator to inhibit transcription in E. coli. This inhibition can be relieved by adding lactose or isopropyl-β-D-thiogalactopyranoside (IPTG). lac repressor encoded by lacI
    128..146     -  misc_feature   MCS (fragment): pBluescript multiple cloning site
   1453..1477    +  protein_bind   attB1: mutant version of attB; recombination site for the Gateway® BP reaction BP Clonase™
   1492..2352    +  CDS            mCherry: mCherry is a basic (constitutively fluorescent) red fluorescent protein published in 2004, derived from Discosoma sp.. It is reported to be a very rapidly-maturing monomer with low acid sensitivity.
   2359..3015    +  CDS            rab-3: RAB3_CAEEL - Experimental evidence at protein level: Swiss-Prot protein existence level 1. Involved in exocytosis by regulating a late step in synaptic vesicle fusion. Could play a role in neurotransmitter release by regulating membrane flow in the nerve terminal (By similarity). Plays a role in the recruitment of endophilin unc-57 to synaptic vesicles (PubMed:21029864). Probably by controlling dense-core vesicle trafficking, plays a role in the AVG neuron-mediated formation of the right axon tract of the ventral nerve cord (PubMed:27116976). From Caenorhabditis elegans.
   3032..3056    -  protein_bind   attB2: mutant version of attB; recombination site for the Gateway® BP reaction BP Clonase™
   3671..3823    +  CDS            aex-5 (fragment): AEX5_CAEEL - Also known as kpc-3 From Caenorhabditis elegans.
   3950..3985    +  CDS            rop (fragment): Rop protein, which maintains plasmids at low copy number; rop
   4087..4186    +  misc_feature   bom (fragment): basis of mobility region from pBR322
   4284..4388    +  promoter       AmpR promoter: bla
   4389..5249    +  CDS            AmpR: β-lactamase; bla; confers resistance to ampicillin, carbenicillin, and related antibiotics
   5420..6008    +  rep_origin     ori: high-copy-number ColE1/pMB1/pBR322/pUC origin of replication
   6191..6283    +  CDS            lacI (fragment): lac repressor; lacI; The lac repressor binds to the lac operator to inhibit transcription in E. coli. This inhibition can be relieved by adding lactose or isopropyl-β-D-thiogalactopyranoside (IPTG).
>Addgene plasmid #172694 | pCZGY405 | addgene full sequence | sequence record 346665 | Addgene NGS Result
TAATGTGAGTTAGCTCACTCATTAGGCACCCCAGGCTTTACACTTTATGCTTCCGGCTCGTATGTTGTGT
GGAATTGTGAGCGGATAACAATTTCACACAGGAAACAGCTATGACCATGATTACGCCAAGCTTGATATCG
AATTCCGTTTTTTTTTTTGGAAATATCGATTTTTTCCGAGATATCTAAAATTGAAAGAAATTTTCGATTT
TCTGAGAAAAATACGAAAAAATCGAAAAAAAAACCCAAATTTCGGTTTTTTCGTAAAAAAAGTCGTAAAA
ATGTAATTTTTTTCCTGAAAAATCGGAATTTTTTACAAAATATCGGAAAATACTCAAAAAAAAGCTGAAA
ATTTCGATTTTCCGGAGAAAAAATCTTTTTAAAAAAATATTTTTTTTTCAGAAAATAAGAAAAGCCGAAA
TTTATAACTATTTCTCCGGAAATTCGAAATTTTTAACGAAATATCGGAATAATTTTTAGATTTTTCAAGT
TTGACTTTGCGAGAAAAAAATCGGAAAAACCTCGATTCGACGCCGAAAAATGCTCCTTTTCGAAAAGATT
TTTGAAATTTCAGAAAATCGACATGCAAGCGCGCTCCACGGCGAAATGACAACGATGATCCACCGCCCTC
AAAAAGTTGGGTCTCGTTAGGTATTTGGCGGTAAAACTGGTAAAACTCCAGTTTTGCCTCCAACGAGACC
CAATTTTTTGGGGCGGTGGTGGAGCGCGCTTGCACAAGCTGAAAGCATTTTTCTGCGACTCGATAATATT
TTGAAAACCTGTGTCAATTCTCGAAATTCTTTTTTTAAAAAATAATCCCGAGCTTCTCTCAGTCCTCCTC
TATGAGGATGTTCCTTTTTTTTGGTTTTTCAATTTTTTTTAAAATTCCAAATTTCTGTTGTGCAATTCAC
TTCCCCCCAAGAAATCCCAAAAATCCCCAGTTTTCCCCAAAAATGTTCCGTTTTCATGTGATTTTTCCCC
CATTTTTAAAACATTTTTTTGACTTTTTTTTAAAATGATTATTATTATTGTTTTCTATTTCATGGCCGGT
AAATTATTTTTTTTCTTTCTTTTTTTTTGCTCTTTTTTTTCAAGAATTTTCGAATTGTTTGAAGGGCTGC
TCATCTAATCTTTTGTCATTTTGTTCTGATGCCATCATTTCTGAGAGGACCTTTGAAGACTCGTCACGAA
ACGGGAGGGGGGCTCAAGTGAGCATTATTATTATTATTATTGTCGCAAAAAGTTTACCCCGGGCTCCCCC
TGGCTCCCCTCTTTGAGCAAGGGTTTAAGGGCTCATTTTGATGACGAATTGCTCATTGGGATTATAGTCA
CGCCCCTCTTTTGGAGCAACTACACAACTGAGCCACAGTAATCCTTGGGGGCGGGGTCAGTAGGACCCCC
TCCGGAATAGGGAAAAGCTCAGTTCACCGCCAAAGATCCCCGGGATTGGATCACAAGTTTGTACAAAAAA
GCAGGCTCCGAATTCGCCCTTATGGTCTCAAAGGGTGAAGAAGATAACATGGCAATTATTAAAGAGTTTA
TGCGTTTCAAGGTGCATATGGAGGGATCTGTCAATGGGCATGAGTTTGAAATTGAAGGTGAAGGAGAAGG
CCGACCATATGAGGGAACACAAACCGCAAAACTAAAGGTAAGTTTAAACATATATATACTAACTAACCCT
GATTATTTAAATTTTCAGGTAACTAAAGGCGGACCATTACCATTCGCCTGGGACATCCTCTCTCCACAGT
TCATGTATGGAAGTAAAGCTTATGTTAAACATCCGGCAGATATACCAGATTATTTGAAACTTTCATTCCC
GGAGGGTTTTAAGTGGGAACGCGTAATGAATTTTGAAGACGGAGGAGTTGTTACAGTGACGCAAGACTCA
AGGTAAGTTTAAACAGTTCGGTACTAACTAACCATACATATTTAAATTTTCAGCCTCCAAGATGGAGAAT
TTATTTATAAAGTCAAACTTCGAGGAACGAATTTCCCCTCGGATGGACCTGTTATGCAGAAGAAGACTAT
GGGATGGGAAGCTTCAAGTGAAAGAATGTACCCTGAAGACGGTGCTCTTAAGGGAGAGATTAAACAACGT
CTTAAATTGAAAGATGGAGGACATTACGATGCTGAGGTAAGTTTAAACATGATTTTACTAACTAACTAAT
CTGATTTAAATTTTCAGGTGAAGACAACTTACAAAGCCAAAAAACCAGTTCAGCTGCCAGGAGCGTACAA
TGTTAATATTAAACTGGATATCACCTCCCACAACGAGGATTACACTATCGTTGAGCAATATGAAAGAGCT
GAAGGGCGGCACTCGACAGGTGGCATGGATGAATTGTATAAGGCTAGCATGGCGGCTGGCGGACAACCTC
AAGGCGCTACACCGGGACAACCCGATCAGAACTTTAACTACATGTTCAAGCTCCTGATAATCGGAAATTC
ATCAGTTGGAAAAACATCATCCCTCTTCCGTTACTGTGATGATTCATTCACTTCTGCCTTCGTCTCTACT
GTCGGAATCGATTTCAAAGTGAAAACTGTGTTCCGTGGAGACAAACGAGTCAAACTTCAAATCTGGGATA
CCGCCGGACAGGAGAGGTACCGTACCATCACCACCGCCTACTATCGTGGAGCAATGGGATTCATTCTGAT
GTATGACATCACTAATGAAGAGTCTTTTAATAGTGTTCAGGATTGGTGCACTCAAATCAAGACATACTCA
TGGGAAAATGCTCAAGTTGTTTTGGTTGGAAATAAATGTGATATGGACTCTGAAAGAGTTGTATCTATGG
ATAGGGGACGCCAACTTGCTGATCAACTTGGTTTGGAATTCTTCGAAACATCAGCCAAGGAGAACATTAA
TGTAAAGGCAGTTTTTGAGAAGTTGGTGGAGATTATTTGTGATAAGATGGCAGAGAGTTTGGATAAGGAC
CCACAGCAACAGCCAAAAGGACAGAAGCTCGGAGCGAATCCGACCCAAAAGCCTGCTCAACAGCAATGCA
ATTGCTAAAAGGGCGAATTCGACCCAGCTTTCTTGTACAAAGTGGTGATCCAAAGGACCCAAAGGTATGT
TTCGAATGATACTAACATAACATAGAACATTTTCAGGAGGACCCTTGGCTAGCGTCGACGGTACCATGGT
ATTGATATCTGAGCTCCGCATCGGCCGCTGTCATCAGATCGCCATCTCGCGCCCGTGCCTCTGACTTCTA
AGTCCAATTACTCTTCAACATCCCTACATGCTCTTTCTCCCTGTGCTCCCACCCCCTATTTTTGTTATTA
TCAAAAAACTTCTCTTAATTTCTTTGTTTTTTAGCTTCTTTTAAGTCACCTCTAACAATGAAATTGTGTA
GATTCAAAAATAGAATTAATTCGTAATAAAAAGTCGAAAAAAATTGTGCTCCCTCCCCCCATTAATAATA
ATTCTATCCCAAAATCTACACAATGTTCTGTGTACACTTCTTATGTTTTTTACTTCTGATAAATTTTTTT
GAAACATCATAGAAAAAACCGCACACAAAATACCTTATCATATGTTACGTTTCAGTTTATGACCGCAATT
TTTATTTCTTCGCACGTCTGGGCCTCTCATGACGTCAAATCATGCTCATCGTGAAAAAGTTTTGGAGTAT
TTTTGGAATTTTTCAATCAAGTGAAAGTTTATGAAATTAATTTTCCTGCTTTTGCTTTTTGGGGTTTCCC
CTATTGTTTGTCAAGATTTCGAGGACGGCGTTTTTCTTGCTAAAATCACAAGTATTGATGAGCACGATGC
AAGAAAGATCGGAAGAAGGTTTGGGTTTGAGGCTCAGTGGAAGGTGAGTAGAAGTTGATAATTTGAAAGT
GGAGTAGTGTCTATGGGGTTTTTGCCTTAAATGACAGAATACATTCCCAATATACCAAACATAACTGTTT
CTACTAGTCGGCCGTACGGGCCCTTTCGTCTCGCGCGTTTCGGTGATGACGGTGAAAACCTCTGACACAT
GCAGCTCCCGGAGACGGTCACAGCTTGTCTGTAAGCGGATGCCGGGAGCAGACAAGCCCGTCAGGGCGCG
TCAGCGGGTGTTGGCGGGTGTCGGGGCTGGCTTAACTATGCGGCATCAGAGCAGATTGTACTGAGAGTGC
ACCATATGCGGTGTGAAATACCGCACAGATGCGTAAGGAGAAAATACCGCATCAGGCGGCCTTAAGGGCC
TCGTGATACGCCTATTTTTATAGGTTAATGTCATGATAATAATGGTTTCTTAGACGTCAGGTGGCACTTT
TCGGGGAAATGTGCGCGGAACCCCTATTTGTTTATTTTTCTAAATACATTCAAATATGTATCCGCTCATG
AGACAATAACCCTGATAAATGCTTCAATAATATTGAAAAAGGAAGAGTATGAGTATTCAACATTTCCGTG
TCGCCCTTATTCCCTTTTTTGCGGCATTTTGCCTTCCTGTTTTTGCTCACCCAGAAACGCTGGTGAAAGT
AAAAGATGCTGAAGATCAGTTGGGTGCACGAGTGGGTTACATCGAACTGGATCTCAACAGCGGTAAGATC
CTTGAGAGTTTTCGCCCCGAAGAACGTTTTCCAATGATGAGCACTTTTAAAGTTCTGCTATGTGGCGCGG
TATTATCCCGTATTGACGCCGGGCAAGAGCAACTCGGTCGCCGCATACACTATTCTCAGAATGACTTGGT
TGAGTACTCACCAGTCACAGAAAAGCATCTTACGGATGGCATGACAGTAAGAGAATTATGCAGTGCTGCC
ATAACCATGAGTGATAACACTGCGGCCAACTTACTTCTGACAACGATCGGAGGACCGAAGGAGCTAACCG
CTTTTTTGCACAACATGGGGGATCATGTAACTCGCCTTGATCGTTGGGAACCGGAGCTGAATGAAGCCAT
ACCAAACGACGAGCGTGACACCACGATGCCTGTAGCAATGGCAACAACGTTGCGCAAACTATTAACTGGC
GAACTACTTACTCTAGCTTCCCGGCAACAATTAATAGACTGGATGGAGGCGGATAAAGTTGCAGGACCAC
TTCTGCGCTCGGCCCTTCCGGCTGGCTGGTTTATTGCTGATAAATCTGGAGCCGGTGAGCGTGGGTCTCG
CGGTATCATTGCAGCACTGGGGCCAGATGGTAAGCCCTCCCGTATCGTAGTTATCTACACGACGGGGAGT
CAGGCAACTATGGATGAACGAAATAGACAGATCGCTGAGATAGGTGCCTCACTGATTAAGCATTGGTAAC
TGTCAGACCAAGTTTACTCATATATACTTTAGATTGATTTAAAACTTCATTTTTAATTTAAAAGGATCTA
GGTGAAGATCCTTTTTGATAATCTCATGACCAAAATCCCTTAACGTGAGTTTTCGTTCCACTGAGCGTCA
GACCCCGTAGAAAAGATCAAAGGATCTTCTTGAGATCCTTTTTTTCTGCGCGTAATCTGCTGCTTGCAAA
CAAAAAAACCACCGCTACCAGCGGTGGTTTGTTTGCCGGATCAAGAGCTACCAACTCTTTTTCCGAAGGT
AACTGGCTTCAGCAGAGCGCAGATACCAAATACTGTTCTTCTAGTGTAGCCGTAGTTAGGCCACCACTTC
AAGAACTCTGTAGCACCGCCTACATACCTCGCTCTGCTAATCCTGTTACCAGTGGCTGCTGCCAGTGGCG
ATAAGTCGTGTCTTACCGGGTTGGACTCAAGACGATAGTTACCGGATAAGGCGCAGCGGTCGGGCTGAAC
GGGGGGTTCGTGCACACAGCCCAGCTTGGAGCGAACGACCTACACCGAACTGAGATACCTACAGCGTGAG
CTATGAGAAAGCGCCACGCTTCCCGAAGGGAGAAAGGCGGACAGGTATCCGGTAAGCGGCAGGGTCGGAA
CAGGAGAGCGCACGAGGGAGCTTCCAGGGGGAAACGCCTGGTATCTTTATAGTCCTGTCGGGTTTCGCCA
CCTCTGACTTGAGCGTCGATTTTTGTGATGCTCGTCAGGGGGGCGGAGCCTATGGAAAAACGCCAGCAAC
GCGGCCTTTTTACGGTTCCTGGCCTTTTGCTGGCCTTTTGCTCACATGTTCTTTCCTGCGTTATCCCCTG
ATTCTGTGGATAACCGTATTACCGCCTTTGAGTGAGCTGATACCGCTCGCCGCAGCCGAACGACCGAGCG
CAGCGAGTCAGTGAGCGAGGAAGCGGAAGAGCGCCCAATACGCAAACCGCCTCTCCCCGCGCGTTGGCCG
ATTCATTAATGCAGCTGGCACGACAGGTTTCCCGACTGGAAAGCGGGCAGTGAGCGCAACGCAAT
